Addgene plasmid #79874: pJMP2
Purpose: Bacillus subtilis sgRNA expression vector; integrates into amyE
Depositing lab: Carol Gross & Jason Peters & Stanley Qi. Depositing organization: University of California, San Francisco (UCSF). Publication: A Comprehensive, CRISPR-based Functional Analysis of Essential Genes in Bacteria. Peters JM, Colavin A, Shi H, Czarny TL, Larson MH, Wong S, Hawkins JS, Lu CH, Koo BM, Marta E, Shiver AL, Whitehead EH, Weissman JS, Brown ED, Qi LS, Huang KC, Gross CA. Cell. 2016 Jun 2;165(6):1493-506. doi: 10.1016/j.cell.2016.05.003. Epub 2016 May 26. PubMed 27238023.
Backbone
  Vector backbone: pDG1662
  Backbone size w/o insert (bp): 6982
  Total vector size (bp): 7572
  Modifications to backbone: The rfp-targeting sgRNA RR1 was PCR-amplified from pgRNA-bacteria (Addgene #44251) using primers containing the veg promoter and EcoRI sites, digested with EcoRI, then ligated into either pDG1662 digested with EcoRI to generate pJMP2.
  Vector type: Bacterial Expression, CRISPR
  Selectable markers: Bacillus subtilis chloramphenicol marker
Growth in bacteria
  Bacterial resistance: Ampicillin, 100 μg/mL
  Growth temperature: 37°C
  Growth strain: DH5alpha
  Copy number: High Copy
Gene/Insert
  Gene/Insert name: sgRNA RR1 (alt names: sgRNA NT; anti-RFP sgRNA)
  gRNA/shRNA sequence: AACTTTCAGTTTAGCGGTCT
  Species: Streptococcus pyogenes
  Promoter: veg
  Cloning method: Restriction Enzyme; 5′ cloning site EcoRI (not destroyed); 3′ cloning site EcoRI (not destroyed)
  Sequencing primers: 5′ agtgattatgccgcgatttc
Resource information
  A portion of this plasmid was derived from a plasmid made by: The rfp-targeting sgRNA RR1 was PCR-amplified from pgRNA-bacteria (Addgene #44251)
Terms and licenses: Academic/Nonprofit Terms; Industry Terms: Not Available to Industry
How to cite: pJMP2 was a gift from Carol Gross & Jason Peters & Stanley Qi (Addgene plasmid # 79874 ; http://n2t.net/addgene:79874 ; RRID:Addgene_79874)
