[The description below was written by a language model from this plasmid's Addgene catalogue record and pLannotate feature annotations shown in this document.]
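Description:
pJMP2 is a Bacillus subtilis integration vector for single-guide RNA expression, built on the pDG1662 backbone and totalling about 7.6 kb. It is an E. coli shuttle-type plasmid: a high-copy ColE1/pUC-family origin and a β-lactamase gene with its own promoter allow propagation under ampicillin selection in E. coli, but the feature table shows no complete Bacillus replication origin. Instead, two fragments of the B. subtilis amyE (α-amylase) gene flank the payload and serve as homology arms, so that double-crossover recombination places the cassette into the chromosomal amyE locus. A Staphylococcus aureus-derived cat gene lying between the arms provides chloramphenicol selection of integrants. A spectinomycin resistance gene (ant1/spc) sits outside the arms in the backbone; in this type of design, such a marker can help distinguish true double crossovers from single-crossover insertion of the whole plasmid, although the record does not spell this out.

The insert, cloned into the EcoRI site, is sgRNA RR1 (also called sgRNA NT or anti-RFP sgRNA), amplified from pgRNA-bacteria with primers that added the B. subtilis veg promoter. The short reverse-strand mRFP1 match directly abutting the Streptococcus pyogenes gRNA scaffold corresponds to the rfp-targeting spacer, and an rrnB T1 terminator lies downstream. Several other annotations (TcR, NeoR/KanR, capTEV, ldh, phage capsid fragments) are small partial matches that look like backbone remnants or spurious hits rather than functional parts. No Cas9 or dCas9 is encoded, so the nuclease component must be supplied separately. The plasmid was made for a CRISPR-based functional analysis of essential bacterial genes, where an rfp-directed guide can report knockdown of an RFP reporter or, as its "NT" alias suggests, act as a non-targeting control.
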