Features (pLannotate 1.2.2; 20 found; start..end, strand, type, name):
    115..636     +  CDS            amyE (fragment): AMY_BACSU - Also known as amyA. Experimental evidence at protein level: Swiss-Prot protein existence level 1. From Bacillus subtilis (strain 168).
    723..745     -  CDS            mRFP1 (fragment): monomeric derivative of DsRed (Campbell et al., 2002)
    745..820     +  misc_RNA       gRNA scaffold: guide RNA scaffold for the Streptococcus pyogenes CRISPR/Cas9 system
    886..903     +  CDS            capTEV™ (fragment): composite tag for in vivo biotinylation, TEV protease cleavage, and 6xHis tagging
   1010..1125    +  ncRNA          5S rRNA: Accession: RF00001 - 5S ribosomal RNA
   1129..1175    +  terminator     rrnB T1 terminator: transcription terminator T1 from the E. coli rrnB gene
   1255..1271    +  promoter       tet promoter (fragment): E. coli promoter for tetracycline efflux protein gene
   1271..1384    +  CDS            cop (fragment): COP1_STAAU - Protein predicted: Swiss-Prot protein existence level 4. Putative control of replication message. From Staphylococcus aureus.
   1556..2203    +  CDS            cat: CAT1_STAAU - Experimental evidence at transcript level: Swiss-Prot protein existence level 2. This enzyme is an effector of chloramphenicol resistance in bacteria. From Staphylococcus aureus.
   2301..2581    +  CDS            TcR (fragment): tetracycline efflux protein; tet; confers resistance to tetracycline
   2577..3602    +  CDS            amyE (fragment): AMY_BACSU - Also known as amyA. Experimental evidence at protein level: Swiss-Prot protein existence level 1. From Bacillus subtilis (strain 168).
   3771..3923    +  CDS            ldh (fragment): LDH_MYCPN - Experimental evidence at protein level: Swiss-Prot protein existence level 1. Catalyzes the conversion of lactate to pyruvate. From Mycoplasma pneumoniae (strain ATCC 29342 / M129).
   3916..4212    +  CDS            TcR (fragment): tetracycline efflux protein; tet; confers resistance to tetracycline
   4213..4395    -  CDS            D20 (fragment): CAPSD_BPT5 - Experimental evidence at protein level: Swiss-Prot protein existence level 1. Major capsid protein that self-associates to form 120 hexamers and 11 pentamers, building the T=13 icosahedral capsid which about 860 Angstroms in diameter. Responsible for its self-assembly into a procapsid. The phage does not need to encode a separate scaffolfing protein because its capsid protein contains the delta domain that carries that function. The capsid gains its final stability through the reorganization of the subunits that takes place upon expansion. DNA encapsidation through the portal trig
   4406..4442    -  CDS            NeoR/KanR (fragment): aminoglycoside phosphotransferase confers resistance to neomycin, kanamycin, and G418 (Geneticin®)
   4714..5493    +  CDS            ant1: S9AD_STAAN - Also known as spc1. Experimental evidence at protein level: Swiss-Prot protein existence level 1. Mediates bacterial resistance to the antibiotic spectinomycin but not streptomycin. From Staphylococcus aureus (strain N315).
   5630..5719    -  CDS            str (fragment): STR_KLEPN - Protein inferred from homology: Swiss-Prot protein existence level 3. The aminoglycoside phosphotransferases achieve inactivation of their antibiotic substrates by phosphorylation. From Klebsiella pneumoniae.
   5743..6331    -  rep_origin     ori: high-copy-number ColE1/pMB1/pBR322/pUC origin of replication
   6502..7362    -  CDS            AmpR: β-lactamase; bla; confers resistance to ampicillin, carbenicillin, and related antibiotics
   7363..7467    -  promoter       AmpR promoter: bla
>Addgene plasmid #79874 | pJMP2 | depositor full sequence | sequence record 149708 | Full plasmid sequence
AACAAAATTCTCCAGTCTTCACATCGGTTTGAAAGGAGGAAGCGGAAGAATGAAGTAAGAGGGATTTTTG
ACTCCGAAGTAAGTCTTCAAAAAATCAAATAAGGAGTGTCAAGAATGTTTGCAAAACGATTCAAAACCTC
TTTACTGCCGTTATTCGCTGGATTTTTATTGCTGTTTCATTTGGTTCTGGCAGGACCGGCGGCTGCGAGT
GCTGAAACGGCGAACAAATCGAATGAGCTTACAGCACCGTCGATCAAAAGCGGAACCATTCTTCATGCAT
GGAATTGGTCGTTCAATACGTTAAAACACAATATGAAGGATATTCATGATGCAGGATATACAGCCATTCA
GACATCTCCGATTAACCAAGTAAAGGAAGGGAATCAAGGAGATAAAAGCATGTCGAACTGGTACTGGCTG
TATCAGCCGACATCGTATCAAATTGGCAACCGTTACTTAGGTACTGAACAAGAATTTAAAGAAATGTGTG
CAGCCGCTGAAGAATATGGCATAAAGGTCATTGTTGACGCGGTCATCAATCATACCACCAGTGATTATGC
CGCGATTTCCAATGAGGTTAAGAGTATTCCAAACTGGACACATGGAAACACACAAATTAAAAACTGGTCT
GATCGGATCCTAGAAGCTTATCGAATTCCTTATTAACGTTGATATAATTTAAATTTTATTTGACAAAAAT
GGGCTCGTGTTGTACAATAAATGTAACTTTCAGTTTAGCGGTCTGTTTTAGAGCTAGAAATAGCAAGTTA
AAATAAGGCTAGTCCGTTATCAACTTGAAAAAGTGGCACCGAGTCGGTGCTTTTTTTGAAGCTTGGGCCC
GAACAAAAACTCATCTCAGAAGAGGATCTGAATAGCGCCGTCGACCATCATCATCATCATCATTGAGTTT
AAACGGTCTCCAGCTTGGCTGTTTTGGCGGATGAGAGAAGATTTTCAGCCTGATACAGATTAAATCAGAA
CGCAGAAGCGGTCTGATAAAACAGAATTTGCCTGGCGGCAGTAGCGCGGTGGTCCCACCTGACCCCATGC
CGAACTCAGAAGTGAAACGCCGTAGCGCCGATGGTAGTGTGGGGTCTCCCCATGCGAGAGTAGGGAACTG
CCAGGCATCAAATAAAACGAAAGGCTCAGTCGAAAGACTGGGCCTTTCGTTTTATCTGTTGTTTGTCGGT
GAACTGGATCCTTACTCGAGTCTAGACTGCAGGCTTCCTCGCTCACTGACTCGAATTCTCATGTTTGACA
GCTTATCATCGGCAATAGTTACCCTTATTATCAAGATAAGAAAGAAAAGGATTTTTCGCTACGCTCAAAT
CCTTTAAAAAAACACAAAAGACCACATTTTTTAATGTGGTCTTTATTCTTCAACTAAAGCACCCATTAGT
TCAACAAACGAAAATTGGATAAAGTGGGATATTTTTAAAATATATATTTATGTTACAGTAATATTGACTT
TTAAAAAAGGATTGATTCTAATGAAGAAAGCAGACAAGTAAGCCTCCTAAATTCACTTTAGATAAAAATT
TAGGAGGCATATCAAATGAACTTTAATAAAATTGATTTAGACAATTGGAAGAGAAAAGAGATATTTAATC
ATTATTTGAACCAACAAACGACTTTTAGTATAACCACAGAAATTGATATTAGTGTTTTATACCGAAACAT
AAAACAAGAAGGATATAAATTTTACCCTGCATTTATTTTCTTAGTGACAAGGGTGATAAACTCAAATACA
GCTTTTAGAACTGGTTACAATAGCGACGGAGAGTTAGGTTATTGGGATAAGTTAGAGCCACTTTATACAA
TTTTTGATGGTGTATCTAAAACATTCTCTGGTATTTGGACTCCTGTAAAGAATGACTTCAAAGAGTTTTA
TGATTTATACCTTTCTGATGTAGAGAAATATAATGGTTCGGGGAAATTGTTTCCCAAAACACCTATACCT
GAAAATGCTTTTTCTCTTTCTATTATTCCATGGACTTCATTTACTGGGTTTAACTTAAATATCAATAATA
ATAGTAATTACCTTCTACCCATTATTACAGCAGGAAAATTCATTAATAAAGGTAATTCAATATATTTACC
GCTATCTTTACAGGTACATCATTCTGTTTGTGATGGTTATCATGCAGGATTGTTTATGAACTCTATTCAG
GAATTGTCAGATAGGCCTAATGACTGGCTTTTATAATATGAGATAATGCCGACTGTACTTTTTACAGTCG
GTTTTCTAATGTCACTAACCTGCCCCGTTAGTTGAAGAAGGTTTTTATATTACAGCTCCAGATCCTCTAC
GCCGGACGCATCGTGGCCGGCATCACCGGCGCCACAGGTGCGGTTGCTGGCGCCTATATCGCCGACATCA
CCGATGGGGAAGATCGGGCTCGCCACTTCGGGCTCATGAGCGCTTGTTTCGGCGTGGGTATGGTGGCAGG
CCCCGTGGCCGGGGGACTGTTGGGCGCCATCTCCTTGCATGCACCATTCCTTGCGGCGGCGGTGCTCAAC
GGCCTCAACCTACTACTGGGCTGCTTCCTAATGCAGGAGTCGCATAAGGGAGAGCGTCGACATGGATGAG
CGATGATGATATCCGTTTAGGCTGGGCGGTGATAGCTTCTCGTTCAGGCAGTACGCCTCTTTTCTTTTCC
AGACCTGAGGGAGGCGGAAATGGTGTGAGGTTCCCGGGGAAAAGCCAAATAGGCGATCGCGGGAGTGCTT
TATTTGAAGATCAGGCTATCACTGCGGTCAATAGATTTCACAATGTGATGGCTGGACAGCCTGAGGAACT
CTCGAACCCGAATGGAAACAACCAGATATTTATGAATCAGCGCGGCTCACATGGCGTTGTGCTGGCAAAT
GCAGGTTCATCCTCTGTCTCTATCAATACGGCAACAAAATTGCCTGATGGCAGGTATGACAATAAAGCTG
GAGCGGGTTCATTTCAAGTGAACGATGGTAAACTGACAGGCACGATCAATGCCAGGTCTGTAGCTGTGCT
TTATCCTGATGATATTGCAAAAGCGCCTCATGTTTTCCTTGAGAATTACAAAACAGGTGTAACACATTCT
TTCAATGATCAACTGACGATTACCTTGCGTGCAGATGCGAATACAACAAAAGCCGTTTATCAAATCAATA
ATGGACCAGACGACAGGCGTTTAAGGATGGAGATCAATTCACAATCGGAAAAGGAGATCCAATTTGGCAA
AACATACACCATCATGTTAAAAGGAACGAACAGTGATGGTGTAACGAGGACCGAGAAATACAGTTTTGTT
AAAAGAGATCCAGCGTCGGCCAAAACCATCGGCTATCAAAATCCGAATCATTGGAGCCAGGTAAATGCTT
ATATCTATAAACATGATGGGAGCCGAGTAATTGAATTGACCGGATCTTGGCCTGGAAAACCAATGACTAA
AAATGCAGACGGAATTTACACGCTGACGCTGCCTGCGGACACGGATACAACCAACGCAAAAGTGATTTTT
AATAATGGCAGCGCCCAAGTGCCCGGTCAGAATCAGCCTGGCTTTGATTACGTGCTAAATGGTTTATATA
ATGACTCGGGCTTAAGCGGTTCTCTTCCCCATTGAGGGCAAGGCTAGACGGGACTTACCGAAAGAAACCA
TCAATGATGGTTTCTTTTTTGTTCATAAATCAGACAAAACTTTTCTCTTGCAAAAGTTTGTGAAGTGTTG
CACAATATAAATGTGAAATACTTCACAAACAAAAAGACATCAAAGAGAAACATACCCTGCAAGGATGCTG
ATATTGTCTGCATTTGCGCCGGAGCAAACCAAAAACCTGGTGAGACACGCCTTGAATTAGTAGAAAAGAA
CTTGAAGATTTTCAAAGGCATCGTTAGTGAAGTCATGGCGAGCGGATTTGACGGCATTTTCTTAGTCGCG
ACGCGAGGCTGGATGGCCTTCCCCATTATGATTCTTCTCGCTTCCGGCGGCATCGGGATGCCCGCGTTGC
AGGCCATGCTGTCCAGGCAGGTAGATGACGACCATCAGGGACAGCTTCAAGGATCGCTCGCGGCTCTTAC
CAGCCTAACTTCGATCACTGGACCGCTGATCGTCACGGCGATTTATGCCGCCTCGGCGAGCACATGGAAC
GGGTTGGCATGGATTGTAGGCGCCGCCCTATACCTTGTCTGCCTCCCCGCGTTGCGTCGCGGTGCATGGA
GCCGGGCCACCTACTGAAGTGGATTTCTTTAAGAGCTCCTTTAACTTCCTCACCAGTAGTTGTATCGGTA
CCATAAGTAGAAGCAGCAACCCAAGTAGCTTTACCAGCATCCGGTTCAACCAGCATAGTAAGAATCTTAC
TGGACATCGGCAGTTCTTCGAACAGTGCGCCAACTACCAGCTCTTTCTGCAGTTCATTCAGGGCACCGGA
GAACCTGCGTGCAATCCATCTTGTTCAATCATGCGAAACGATCCTCATCCTGTCTCTTGATCCATGGATT
ACGCGTTAACCCGGGCCCGCGGATGCATATGATCAGATCTTAAGGCCTAGGTCTAGAGGATCGATCTGTA
TAATAAAGAATAATTATTAATCTGTAGACAAATTGTGAAAGGATGTACTTAAACGCTAACGGTCAGCTTT
ATTGAACAGTAATTTAAGTATATGTCCAATCTAGGGTAAGTAAATTGAGTATCAATATAAACTTTATATG
AACATAATCAACGAGGTGAAATCATGAGCAATTTGATTAACGGAAAAATACCAAATCAAGCGATTCAAAC
ATTAAAAATCGTAAAAGATTTATTTGGAAGTTCAATAGTTGGAGTATATCTATTTGGTTCAGCAGTAAAT
GGTGGTTTACGCATTAACAGCGATGTAGATGTTCTAGTCGTCGTGAATCATAGTTTACCTCAATTAACTC
GAAAAAAACTAACAGAAAGACTAATGACTATATCAGGAAAGATTGGAAATACGGATTCTGTTAGACCACT
TGAAGTTACGGTTATAAATAGGAGTGAAGTTGTCCCTTGGCAATATCCTCCAAAAAGAGAATTTATATAC
GGTGAGTGGCTCAGGGGTGAATTTGAGAATGGACAAATTCAGGAACCAAGCTATGATCCTGATTTGGCTA
TTGTTTTAGCACAAGCAAGAAAGAATAGTATTTCTCTATTTGGTCCTGATTCTTCAAGTATACTTGTCTC
CGTACCTTTGACAGATATTCGAAGAGCAATTAAGGATTCTTTGCCAGAACTAATTGAGGGGATAAAAGGT
GATGAGCGTAATGTAATTTTAACCCTAGCTCGAATGTGGCAAACAGTGACTACTGGTGAAATTACCTCGA
AAGATGTCGCTGCAGAATGGGCTATACCTCTTTTACCTAAAGAGCATGTAACTTTACTGGATATAGCTAG
AAAAGGCTATCGGGGAGAGTGTGATGATAAGTGGGAAGGACTATATTCAAAGGTGAAAGCACTCGTTAAG
TATATGAAAAATTCTATAGAAACTTCTCTCAATTAGGCTAATTTTATTGCAATAACAGGTGCTTACTTTT
CTGGAGTTCTTTAGCAAATTTTTTTATTAGCTGAACTTAGTATTAGTGGCCATACTCCTCCAATCCAAAG
CTATTTAGAAAGATTACTATATCCTCAAACAGGCGGTAACCGGCCTCTTCATCGGGAATGCGCGCGACCT
TCAGCATCGCCGGCATGTCCCCCTGGCGGACGGGAAGTATCCAGCTCGAGGTCGGGCCGCGTTGCTGGCG
TTTTTCCATAGGCTCCGCCCCCCTGACGAGCATCACAAAAATCGACGCTCAAGTCAGAGGTGGCGAAACC
CGACAGGACTATAAAGATACCAGGCGTTTCCCCCTGGAAGCTCCCTCGTGCGCTCTCCTGTTCCGACCCT
GCCGCTTACCGGATACCTGTCCGCCTTTCTCCCTTCGGGAAGCGTGGCGCTTTCTCATAGCTCACGCTGT
AGGTATCTCAGTTCGGTGTAGGTCGTTCGCTCCAAGCTGGGCTGTGTGCACGAACCCCCCGTTCAGCCCG
ACCGCTGCGCCTTATCCGGTAACTATCGTCTTGAGTCCAACCCGGTAAGACACGACTTATCGCCACTGGC
AGCAGCCACTGGTAACAGGATTAGCAGAGCGAGGTATGTAGGCGGTGCTACAGAGTTCTTGAAGTGGTGG
CCTAACTACGGCTACACTAGAAGGACAGTATTTGGTATCTGCGCTCTGCTGAAGCCAGTTACCTTCGGAA
AAAGAGTTGATAGCTCTTGATCCGGCAAACAAACCACCGCTGGTAGCGGTGGTTTTTTTGTTTGCAAGCA
GCAGATTACGCGCAGAAAAAAAGGATCTCAAGAAGATCCTTTGATCTTTTCTACGGGGTCTGACGCTCAG
TGGAACGAAAACTCACGTTAAGGGATTTTGGTCATGAGATTATCAAAAAGGATCTTCACCTAGATCCTTT
TAAATTAAAAATGAAGTTTTAAATCAATCTAAAGTATATATGAGTAAACTTGGTCTGACAGTTACCAATG
CTTAATCAGTGAGGCACCTATCTCAGCGATCTGTCTATTTCGTTCATCCATAGTTGCCTGACTCCCCGTC
GTGTAGATAACTACGATACGGGAGGGCTTACCATCTGGCCCCAGTGCTGCAATGATACCGCGAGACCCAC
GCTCACCGGCTCCAGATTTATCAGCAATAAACCAGCCAGCCGGAAGGGCCGAGCGCAGAAGTGGTCCTGC
AACTTTATCCGCCTCCATCCAGTCTATTAATTGTTGCCGGGAAGCTAGAGTAAGTAGTTCGCCAGTTAAT
AGTTTGCGCAACGTTGTTGCCATTGCTGCAGGCATCGTGGTGTCACGCTCGTCGTTTGGTATGGCTTCAT
TCAGCTCCGGTTCCCAACGATCAAGGCGAGTTACATGATCCCCCATGTTGTGCAAAAAAGCGGTTAGCTC
CTTCGGTCCTCCGATCGTTGTCAGAAGTAAGTTGGCCGCAGTGTTATCACTCATGGTTATGGCAGCACTG
CATAATTCTCTTACTGTCATGCCATCCGTAAGATGCTTTTCTGTGACTGGTGAGTACTCAACCAAGTCAT
TCTGAGAATAGTGTATGCGGCGACCGAGTTGCTCTTGCCCGGCGTCAACACGGGATAATACCGCGCCACA
TAGCAGAACTTTAAAAGTGCTCATCATTGGAAAACGTTCTTCGGGGCGAAAACTCTCAAGGATCTTACCG
CTGTTGAGATCCAGTTCGATGTAACCCACTCGTGCACCCAACTGATCTTCAGCATCTTTTACTTTCACCA
GCGTTTCTGGGTGAGCAAAAACAGGAAGGCAAAATGCCGCAAAAAAGGGAATAAGGGCGACACGGAAATG
TTGAATACTCATACTCTTCCTTTTTCAATATTATTGAAGCATTTATCAGGGTTATTGTCTCATGAGCGGA
TACATATTTGAATGTATTTAGAAAAATAAACAAATAGGGGTTCCGCGCACATTTCCCCGAAAAGTGCCAC
CTGACGTCTAAGAAACCATTATTATCATGACATTAACCTATAAAAATAGGCGTATCACGAGGCCCTTTCG
TCTTCAAGAATT
