>Addgene plasmid #79874 | pJMP2 | addgene partial sequence | sequence record 152567 | pBRforEco 5'-AATAGGCGTATCACGAGGC-3'
AAATTCTCCAGTCTTCACATCGGTTTGAAAGGAGGAAGCGGAAGAATGAAGTAAGAGGGATTTTTGACTC
CGAAGTAAGTCTTCAAAAAATCAAATAAGGAGTGTCAAGAATGTTTGCAAAACGATTCAAAACCTCTTTA
CTGCCGTTATTCGCTGGATTTTTATTGCTGTTTCATTTGGTTCTGGCAGGACCGGCGGCTGCGAGTGCTG
AAACGGCGAACAAATCGAATGAGCTTACAGCACCGTCGATCAAAAGCGGAACCATTCTTCATGCATGGAA
TTGGTCGTTCAATACGTTAAAACACAATATGAAGGATATTCATGATGCAGGATATACAGCCATTCAGACA
TCTCCGATTAACCAAGTAAAGGAAGGGAATCAAGGAGATAAAAGCATGTCGAACTGGTACTGGCTGTATC
AGCCGACATCGTATCAAATTGGCAACCGTTACTTAGGTACTGAACAAGAATTTAAAGAAATGTGTGCAGC
CGCTGAAGAATATGGCATAAAGGTCATTGTTGACGCGGTCATCAATCATACCACCAGTGATTATGCCGCG
ATTTCCAATGAGGTTAAGAGTATTCCAAACTGGACACATGGAAACACACAAATTAAAAACTGGTCTGATC
GGATCCTAGAAGCTTATCGAATTCCTTATTAACGTTGATATAATTTAAATTTTATTTGACAAAAATGGGC
TCGTGTTGTACAATAAATGTAACTTTCAGTTTAGCGGTCTGTTTTAGAGCTAGAAATAGCAAGTTAAAAT
AAGGCTAGTCCGTTATCAACTTGAAAAAGTGGCACCGAGTCGGTGCTTTTTTTGAAGCTTGGGCCCGAAC
AAAAACTCATCTCAGAAGAGGATCTGAATAGCGCCGTCGACCATCATCATCATCATCATTGAGTTTAAAC
GGTCTCCAGCTTGGCTGTTTTGGCGGATGAGAGAAGATTTTCAGCCTGATACAGATTAAATCAGAACGCA
GAAGCGGTCTGATAAAACAGAATTTGCCTGGCGGCA
