>Addgene plasmid #79874 | pJMP2 | addgene partial sequence | sequence record 152568 | StrepPyoCas9-5UTR-F 5'-CGGTGCCACTTTTTCAAGTTG-3'
TTAACTTGCTATTTCTAGCTCTAAAACAGACCGCTAAACTGAAAGTTACATTTATTGTACAACACGAGCC
CATTTTTGTCAAATAAAATTTAAATTATATCAACGTTAATAAGGAATTCGATAAGCTTCTAGGATCCGAT
CAGACCAGTTTTTAATTTGTGTGTTTCCATGTGTCCAGTTTGGAATACTCTTAACCTCATTGGAAATCGC
GGCATAATCACTGGTGGTATGATTGATGACCGCGTCAACAATGACCTTTATGCCATATTCTTCAGCGGCT
GCACACATTTCTTTAAATTCTTGTTCAGTACCTAAGTAACGGTTGCCAATTTGATACGATGTCGGCTGAT
ACAGCCAGTACCAGTTCGACATGCTTTTATCTCCTTGATTCCCTTCCTTTACTTGGTTAATCGGAGATGT
CTGAATGGCTGTATATCCTGCATCATGAATATCCTTCATATTGTGTTTTAACGTATTGAACGACCAATTC
CATGCATGAAGAATGGTTCCGCTTTTGATCGACGGTGCTGTAAGCTCATTCGATTTGTTCGCCGTTTCAG
CACTCGCAGCCGCCGGTCCTGCCAGAACCAAATGAAACAGCAATAAAAATCCAGCGAATAACGGCAGTAA
AGAGGTTTTGAATCGTTTTGCAAACATTCTTGACACTCCTTATTTGATTTTTTGAAGACTTACTTCGGAG
TCAAAAATCCCTCTTACTTCATTCTTCCGCTTCCTCCTTTCAAACCGATGTGAAGACTGGAGAATTTTGT
TAATTCTTGAAGACGAAAGGGCCTCGTGATACGCCTATTTTTATAGGTTAATGTCATGATAATAATGGTT
TCTTAGACGTCAGGTGGCACTTTTCGGGGAAATGTGCGCGGAACCCCTATTTGTTTATTTTTCTAAATAC
ATTCAAATATGTATCCGCTCATGAGACAATAACCCTGATAAATGCTTC
